>Addgene plasmid #89898 | pBZCas13b | addgene full sequence | sequence record 178222 | Addgene NGS Result
TGTAAAGAGGAGTTGAAAAATCTTTTGCCTGAAAAAGTATTTCAGCATTTACCTTTTAAGTTGGGAGGAT
ATTTTCAACAAAAATATTTGTACCAATTTTACACTTGTTATTTAGATAAACGGTTGGAATACATCAGTGG
GTTGGTGCAACAAGCCGAAAACTTTAAATCCGAAAATAAAGTCTTCAAAAAGGTAGAAAATGAGTGTTTT
AAATTTTTGAAAAAACAAAATTATACTCACAAAGAATTAGATGCTCGGGTTCAGTCTATATTGGGGTATC
CTATCTTTTTAGAGCGGGGCTTTATGGATGAAAAACCTACGATAATCAAAGGAAAAACTTTTAAAGGAAA
TGAAGCTCTTTTTGCCGATTGGTTTAGGTATTACAAGGAATATCAGAATTTTCAGACATTTTATGATACT
GAAAATTATCCGCTTGTAGAATTGGAAAAAAAACAAGCAGACCGAAAACGAAAAACTAAAATCTACCAAC
AAAAGAAAAACGATGTGTTTACACTTTTGATGGCAAAACATATTTTCAAATCGGTATTCAAGCAGGATAG
CATCGATCAGTTTTCGTTAGAAGATTTGTATCAATCTCGGGAGGAACGCTTAGGAAATCAGGAGAGAGCC
AGACAAACGGGCGAGCGAAATACTAACTATATTTGGAACAAAACCGTTGATTTAAAGTTGTGTGACGGAA
AAATTACGGTAGAAAATGTAAAGCTAAAAAATGTAGGAGATTTCATAAAATATGAATACGACCAAAGGGT
TCAAGCTTTCTTAAAATATGAGGAAAATATAGAATGGCAGGCGTTTCTAATCAAAGAGAGTAAGGAAGAG
GAAAATTATCCGTATGTGGTGGAAAGAGAAATAGAGCAATATGAAAAAGTGAGAAGGGAAGAACTGTTGA
AGGAAGTCCACCTTATAGAGGAATATATTTTGGAAAAGGTAAAAGATAAGGAAATATTAAAAAAAGGGGA
TAATCAAAATTTCAAATACTACATTCTCAACGGACTTTTAAAGCAACTTAAAAATGAAGATGTGGAGAGC
TATAAGGTATTCAACTTAAATACTGAACCTGAAGATGTGAACATTAACCAACTAAAACAAGAAGCAACCG
ATTTAGAACAAAAAGCTTTTGTTTTAACCTATATTCGTAATAAATTTGCACACAACCAATTACCTAAAAA
AGAATTTTGGGACTATTGTCAAGAAAAATACGGCAAAATAGAAAAAGAAAAAACCTATGCCGAGTATTTT
GCTGAGGTATTTAAAAAGGAAAAAGAAGCACTGATAAAGTAATTGACAGCTAGCTCAGTCCTAGGTATAA
TGCTAGCGCTGAGTTGGAACTGCTCTCATTTTGGAGGGTAATCACAACGAGACCATGGCGGAAGGTCTCA
GTTGGAACTGCTCTCATTTTGGAGGGTAATCACAACATCGTCCATTCCGACAGCATCGCCAGTCACTATG
GCGTGCTGCTAGCGCTATATGCGTTGATGCAATTTCTATGCGCACCCGTTCTCGGAGCACTGTCCGACCG
CTTTGGCCGCCGCCCAGTCCTGCTCGCTTCGCTACTTGGAGCCACTATCGACTACGCGATCATGGCGACC
ACACCCGTCCTGTGGATCCTCTACGCCGGACGCATCGTGGCCGGCATCACCGGCGCCACAGGTGCGGTTG
CTGGCGCCTATATCGCCGACATCACCGATGGGGAAGATCGGGCTCGCCACTTCGGGCTCATGAGCGCTTG
TTTCGGCGTGGGTATGGTGGCAGGCCCCGTGGCCGGGGGACTGTTGGGCGCCATCTCCTTGCATGCACCA
TTCCTTGCGGCGGCGGTGCTCAACGGCCTCAACCTACTACTGGGCTGCTTCCTAATGCAGGAGTCGCATA
AGGGAGAGCGTCGACCGATGCCCTTGAGAGCCTTCAACCCAGTCAGCTCCTTCCGGTGGGCGCGGGGCAT
GACTATCGTCGCCGCACTTATGACTGTCTTCTTTATCATGCAACTCGTAGGACAGGTGCCGGCAGCGCTC
TGGGTCATTTTCGGCGAGGACCGCTTTCGCTGGAGCGCGACGATGATCGGCCTGTCGCTTGCGGTATTCG
GAATCTTGCACGCCCTCGCTCAAGCCTTCGTCACTGGTCCCGCCACCAAACGTTTCGGCGAGAAGCAGGC
CATTATCGCCGGCATGGCGGCCGACGCGCTGGGCTACGTCTTGCTGGCGTTCGCGACGCGAGGCTGGATG
GCCTTCCCCATTATGATTCTTCTCGCTTCCGGCGGCATCGGGATGCCCGCGTTGCAGGCCATGCTGTCCA
GGCAGGTAGATGACGACCATCAGGGACAGCTTCAAGGATCGCTCGCGGCTCTTACCAGCCTAACTTCGAT
CATTGGACCGCTGATCGTCACGGCGATTTATGCCGCCTCGGCGAGCACATGGAACGGGTTGGCATGGATT
GTAGGCGCCGCCCTATACCTTGTCTGCCTCCCCGCGTTGCGTCGCGGTGCATGGAGCCGGGCCACCTCGA
CCTGAATGGAAGCCGGCGGCACCTCGCTAACGGATTCACCACTCCAAGAATTGGAGCCAATCAATTCTTG
CGGAGAACTGTGAATGCGCAAACCAACCCTTGGCAGAACATATCCATCGCGTCCGCCATCTCCAGCAGCC
GCACGCGGCGCATCTCGGGCAGCGTTGGGTCCTGGCCACGGGTGCGCATGATCGTGCTCCTGTCGTTGAG
GACCCGGCTAGGCTGGCGGGGTTGCCTTACTGGTTAGCAGAATGAATCACCGATACGCGAGCGAACGTGA
AGCGACTGCTGCTGCAAAACGTCTGCGACCTGAGCAACAACATGAATGGTCTTCGGTTTCCGTGTTTCGT
AAAGTCTGGAAACGCGGAAGTCCCCTACGTGCTGCTGAAGTTGCCCGCAACAGAGAGTGGAACCAACCGG
TGATACCACGATACTATGACTGAGAGTCAACGCCATGAGCGGCCTCATTTCTTATTCTGAGTTACAACAG
TCCGCACCGCTGCCGGTAGCTCCTTCCGGTGGGCGCGGGGCATGACTATCGTCGCCGCACTTATGACTGT
CTTCTTTATCATGCAACTCGTAGGACAGGTGCCGGCAGCGCCCAACAGTCCCCCGGCCACGGGGCCTGCC
ACCATACCCACGCCGAAACAAGCGCCCTGCACCATTATGTTCCGGATCTGCATCGCAGGATGCTGCTGGC
TACCCTGTGGAACACCTACATCTGTATTAACGAAGCGCTAACCGTTTTTATCAGGCTCTGGGAGGCAGAA
TAAATGATCATATCGTCAATTATTACCTCCACGGGGAGAGCCTGAGCAAACTGGCCTCAGGCATTTGAGA
AGCACACGGTCACACTGCTTCCGGTAGTCAATAAACCGGTAAACCAGCAATAGACATAAGCGGCTATTTA
ACGACCCTGCCCTGAACCGACGACCGGGTCGAATTTGCTTTCGAATTTCTGCCATTCATCCGCTTATTAT
CACTTATTCAGGCGTAGCAACCAGGCGTTTAAGGGCACCAATAACTGCCTTAAAAAAATTACGCCCCGCC
CTGCCACTCATCGCAGTACTGTTGTAATTCATTAAGCATTCTGCCGACATGGAAGCCATCACAAACGGCA
TGATGAACCTGAATCGCCAGCGGCATCAGCACCTTGTCGCCTTGCGTATAATATTTGCCCATGGTGAAAA
CGGGGGCGAAGAAGTTGTCCATATTGGCCACGTTTAAATCAAAACTGGTGAAACTCACCCAGGGATTGGC
TGAGACGAAAAACATATTCTCAATAAACCCTTTAGGGAAATAGGCCAGGTTTTCACCGTAACACGCCACA
TCTTGCGAATATATGTGTAGAAACTGCCGGAAATCGTCGTGGTATTCACTCCAGAGCGATGAAAACGTTT
CAGTTTGCTCATGGAAAACGGTGTAACAAGGGTGAACACTATCCCATATCACCAGCTCACCGTCTTTCAT
TGCCATACGGAATTCCGGATGAGCATTCATCAGGCGGGCAAGAATGTGAATAAAGGCCGGATAAAACTTG
TGCTTATTTTTCTTTACGGTCTTTAAAAAGGCCGTAATATCCAGCTGAACGGTCTGGTTATAGGTACATT
GAGCAACTGACTGAAATGCCTCAAAATGTTCTTTACGATGCCATTGGGATATATCAACGGTGGTATATCC
AGTGATTTTTTTCTCCATTTTAGCTTCCTTAGCTCCTGAAAATCTCGATAACTCAAAAAATACGCCCGGT
AGTGATCTTATTTCATTATGGTGAAAGTTGGAACCTCTTACGTGCCGATCAACGTCTCATTTTCGCCAAA
AGTTGGCCCAGGGCTTCCCGGTATCAACAGGGACACCAGGATTTATTTATTCTGCGAAGTGATCTTCCGT
CACAGGTATTTATTCGGCGCAAAGTGCGTCGGGTGATGCTGCCAACTTACTGATTTAGTGTATGATGGTG
TTTTTGAGGTGCTCCAGTGGCTTCTGTTTCTATCAGCTGTCCCTCCTGTTCAGCTACTGACGGGGTGGTG
CGTAACGGCAAAAGCACCGCCGGACATCAGCGCTAGCGGAGTGTATACTGGCTTACTATGTTGGCACTGA
TGAGGGTGTCAGTGAAGTGCTTCATGTGGCAGGAGAAAAAAGGCTGCACCGGTGCGTCAGCAGAATATGT
GATACAGGATATATTCCGCTTCCTCGCTCACTGACTCGCTACGCTCGGTCGTTCGACTGCGGCGAGCGGA
AATGGCTTACGAACGGGGCGGAGATTTCCTGGAAGATGCCAGGAAGATACTTAACAGGGAAGTGAGAGGG
CCGCGGCAAAGCCGTTTTTCCATAGGCTCCGCCCCCCTGACAAGCATCACGAAATCTGACGCTCAAATCA
GTGGTGGCGAAACCCGACAGGACTATAAAGATACCAGGCGTTTCCCCCTGGCGGCTCCCTCGTGCGCTCT
CCTGTTCCTGCCTTTCGGTTTACCGGTGTCATTCCGCTGTTATGGCCGCGTTTGTCTCATTCCACGCCTG
ACACTCAGTTCCGGGTAGGCAGTTCGCTCCAAGCTGGACTGTATGCACGAACCCCCCGTTCAGTCCGACC
GCTGCGCCTTATCCGGTAACTATCGTCTTGAGTCCAACCCGGAAAGACATGCAAAAGCACCACTGGCAGC
AGCCACTGGTAATTGATTTAGAGGAGTTAGTCTTGAAGTCATGCGCCGGTTAAGGCTAAACTGAAAGGAC
AAGTTTTGGTGACTGCGCTCCTCCAAGCCAGTTACCTCGGTTCAAAGAGTTGGTAGCTCAGAGAACCTTC
GAAAAACCGCCCTGCAAGGCGGTTTTTTCGTTTTCAGAGCAAGAGATTACGCGCAGACCAAAACGATCTC
AAGAAGATCATCTTATTAATCAGATAAAATATTTCTAGATTTCAGTGCAATTTATCTCTTCAAATGTAGC
ACCTGAAGTCAGCCCCATACGATATAAGTTGTAATTCTCATGTTTGACAGCTTATCATCGATAAGCTTTA
ATGCGGTAGTTTATCACAGTTAAATTGCTAACGCAGTCAGGCACCGTGTATGAAATCTAACAATGCGCTC
ATCGTCATCCTCGGCACCGTCACCCTGGATGCTGTAGGCATAGGCTTGGTTATGCCGGTACTGCCGGGCC
TCTTGCGGGATTTTACACTTTATGCTTCCGGCTCGTATGTTAGGAGGTCTTTATCATGGAAAACAAAACA
TCTTTGGGGAATAATATTTATTACAACCCTTTTAAACCACAAGATAAATCGTATTTTGCGGGTTATTTCA
ATGCAGCAATGGAAAATACAGATAGTGTATTTAGAGAATTGGGAAAAAGATTAAAAGGTAAAGAGTACAC
TTCGGAGAATTTTTTTGATGCTATCTTTAAGGAAAATATTTCATTAGTGGAATACGAAAGGTATGTGAAA
TTGCTTTCTGATTATTTCCCTATGGCTCGTCTTTTGGATAAAAAAGAAGTTCCTATAAAAGAACGAAAAG
AAAATTTTAAAAAGAATTTTAAAGGCATTATAAAAGCCGTAAGAGATTTAAGAAACTTTTATACGCATAA
GGAACACGGAGAGGTAGAAATTACAGATGAAATATTTGGCGTATTGGATGAGATGCTGAAAAGCACGGTT
TTAACGGTAAAAAAGAAAAAAGTAAAAACCGATAAAACAAAAGAAATCCTGAAAAAAAGCATAGAAAAAC
AATTGGATATTTTATGCCAAAAGAAATTAGAATATCTAAGAGACACAGCAAGAAAAATAGAGGAGAAGCG
TAGAAATCAAAGAGAAAGAGGAGAGAAAGAATTGGTAGCTCCATTCAAATACAGTGATAAAAGGGATGAT
TTAATAGCAGCGATTTATAATGATGCTTTTGATGTTTATATCGATAAGAAAAAAGATAGCCTAAAAGAAT
CCAGCAAAGCAAAGTACAATACCAAAAGTGATCCTCAGCAAGAAGAAGGCGATTTGAAAATTCCAATTTC
GAAAAACGGAGTAGTCTTCCTGCTTTCTTTGTTTCTCACCAAACAAGAAATACACGCATTCAAATCTAAA
ATAGCAGGGTTTAAGGCTACGGTTATCGATGAAGCAACGGTATCTGAAGCAACGGTGAGCCATGGAAAAA
ACAGCATTTGTTTTATGGCTACGCACGAAATTTTCTCGCATTTGGCTTACAAAAAATTGAAACGAAAAGT
GAGAACGGCTGAAATCAACTATGGTGAGGCAGAAAATGCTGAACAGCTTTCCGTTTATGCCAAAGAAACT
CTAATGATGCAGATGCTTGATGAATTGAGCAAAGTACCCGATGTGGTCTATCAGAATTTGAGCGAAGATG
TACAAAAAACTTTCATCGAAGATTGGAATGAATACCTAAAAGAGAACAATGGCGATGTAGGGACAATGGA
AGAAGAGCAGGTAATTCATCCAGTGATTCGCAAGCGTTACGAAGATAAATTCAATTATTTTGCCATTCGA
TTTTTAGATGAGTTTGCTCAGTTCCCTACGCTTCGTTTTCAAGTGCATTTAGGGAATTATCTTCACGATT
CTCGCCCTAAAGAAAATCTGATTTCTGACCGAAGAATAAAAGAAAAAATCACCGTTTTCGGAAGGCTTTC
GGAATTGGAACATAAAAAAGCATTGTTTATAAAAAATACCGAAACCAATGAAGATAGAGAACACTATTGG
GAAATTTTTCCTAACCCCAATTATGATTTTCCTAAGGAAAATATTTCCGTTAATGATAAAGATTTTCCTA
TCGCGGGTAGTATTTTGGACAGAGAGAAACAGCCTGTCGCAGGGAAAATTGGTATAAAAGTGAAATTGCT
TAACCAACAATATGTTTCAGAAGTAGATAAAGCCGTAAAAGCCCATCAGCTCAAGCAAAGAAAAGCCAGC
AAGCCGTCTATCCAGAACATTATAGAAGAAATAGTGCCAATCAATGAAAGCAATCCAAAAGAAGCTATTG
TTTTCGGTGGGCAACCCACGGCTTATCTGAGTATGAATGACATTCATTCCATTTTGTATGAGTTTTTCGA
TAAATGGGAGAAAAAGAAAGAAAAGTTAGAAAAGAAAGGTGAAAAAGAATTAAGAAAGGAAATTGGAAAA
GAGTTAGAAAAGAAAATCGTAGGAAAAATTCAAGCTCAAATCCAGCAAATCATAGATAAAGATACCAATG
CCAAGATATTAAAACCTTATCAAGACGGAAATTCTACTGCTATTGATAAAGAGAAATTGATAAAAGATTT
GAAGCAAGAGCAAAACATTCTACAAAAATTAAAAGATGAACAAACGGTTCGTGAAAAAGAATATAATGAT
TTTATTGCTTATCAAGATAAAAATAGGGAGATAAATAAAGTCAGAGATAGAAATCATAAACAATATTTAA
AAGATAACCTTAAACGAAAGTACCCTGAAGCTCCTGCACGAAAAGAAGTTCTTTATTATCGAGAAAAAGG
AAAAGTAGCGGTTTGGTTGGCGAATGACATCAAACGCTTTATGCCTACCGATTTCAAAAACGAATGGAAA
GGGGAGCAACACAGCTTGTTACAAAAATCGTTGGCGTATTATGAGCAA
Features (pLannotate 1.2.2; 14 found; start..end, strand, type, name):
   1303..1337    +  promoter       J23119 promoter: bacterial promoter (Registry of Standard Biological Parts BBa J23119)
   1437..2525    +  CDS            TcR (fragment): tetracycline efflux protein; tet; confers resistance to tetracycline
   2767..2892    -  CDS            YPB1_ECOLX (fragment): Protein predicted: Swiss-Prot protein existence level 4. From Escherichia coli.
   3028..3121    +  CDS            TcR (fragment): tetracycline efflux protein; tet; confers resistance to tetracycline
   3118..3175    -  CDS            TcR (fragment): tetracycline efflux protein; tet; confers resistance to tetracycline
   3162..3260    +  CDS            YPB2_ECOLX (fragment): Protein predicted: Swiss-Prot protein existence level 4. From Escherichia coli.
   3559..4218    -  CDS            CmR: chloramphenicol acetyltransferase; cat; confers resistance to chloramphenicol
   4219..4321    -  promoter       cat promoter: promoter of the E. coli cat gene encoding chloramphenicol acetyltransferase
   4442..4585    +  mobile_element IS1 (fragment): prokaryotic transposable element IS1
   4704..4759    -  rep_origin     RSF ori (fragment): Plasmids containing the RSF 1030 origin of replication can be propagated in E. coli cells that contain additional plasmids with compatible origins.
   4847..5392    -  rep_origin     p15A ori: Plasmids containing the medium-copy-number p15A origin of replication can be propagated in E. coli cells that contain a second plasmid with the ColE1 origin.
   5504..5532    +  promoter       tet promoter: E. coli promoter for tetracycline efflux protein gene
   5580..5681    +  CDS            TcR (fragment): tetracycline efflux protein; tet; confers resistance to tetracycline
   5682..5711    +  promoter       lac promoter: promoter for the E. coli lac operon
