[The description below was written by a language model from this plasmid's Addgene catalogue record and pLannotate feature annotations shown in this document.]
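Description:
pBZCas13b is a low-copy bacterial expression plasmid built on the pACYC184 backbone, about 8.1 kb in total, that carries the Type VI-B CRISPR effector Cas13b from Bergeyella zoohelcum ATCC 43767 together with a minimal CRISPR array. It replicates from the p15A origin, which is compatible with ColE1-type plasmids and so allows co-maintenance with a second plasmid in the same E. coli cell. Selection is by chloramphenicol through the cat gene and its native promoter. The tetracycline resistance gene of pACYC184 appears only as several fragments in the feature table, consistent with the insert having been placed within that region, so tetracycline resistance should not be assumed. Other short hits (IS1, RSF ori and predicted E. coli ORF fragments) look like backbone remnants rather than functional parts.

The payload is a roughly 3.7 kb Cas13b coding sequence, cloned from genomic DNA by Gibson assembly and expressed from a lac promoter, which the annotation places directly after a truncated piece of the tet gene. The Cas13b open reading frame itself was not recognised by the automated annotation, so it is missing from the feature table, although the unannotated span downstream of the lac promoter is large enough to hold it. A separate constitutive J23119 promoter drives a direct repeat–spacer–direct repeat cassette that is transcribed into the guide RNA. BsaI digestion opens the site between the two repeats so that new spacers can be inserted. The plasmid therefore supplies both the RNA-guided RNase and a reprogrammable crRNA in one vector, and it is suited to studying Cas13b RNA targeting and interference in bacteria.
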