Addgene plasmid #89898: pBZCas13b
Purpose: Bacterial expression for bzCas13b, driven by the lac promoter, and DR-spacer-DR sequence driven by js23119. New spacer sequences can be cloned in between the DRs by digesting the plasmid with BsaI.
Depositing lab: Feng Zhang. Depositing organization: Broad Institute. Publication: Cas13b Is a Type VI-B CRISPR-Associated RNA-Guided RNase Differentially Regulated by Accessory Proteins Csx27 and Csx28. Smargon AA, Cox DB, Pyzocha NK, Zheng K, Slaymaker IM, Gootenberg JS, Abudayyeh OA, Essletzbichler P, Shmakov S, Makarova KS, Koonin EV, Zhang F. Mol Cell. 2017 Feb 16;65(4):618-630.e7. doi: 10.1016/j.molcel.2016.12.023. Epub 2017 Jan 5. PubMed 28065598.
Backbone
  Vector backbone: pACYC184
  Backbone size w/o insert (bp): 4245
  Total vector size (bp): 8098
  Vector type: Bacterial Expression
Growth in bacteria
  Bacterial resistance: Chloramphenicol, 25 μg/mL
  Growth temperature: 37°C
  Growth strain: NEB Stable
  Copy number: Low Copy
Gene/Insert
  Gene/Insert name: Cas13b
  Species: B. zoohelcum ATCC 43767
  Insert size (bp): 3672
  Promoter: Lac
  Cloning method: Gibson Cloning
  Sequencing primers: 5′ atgccggtactgccgggcctcttgcgggat
Resource information
  A portion of this plasmid was derived from a plasmid made by: Cloned from genomic DNA purchased from ATCC of B. zoohelcum ATCC 43767.
Terms and licenses: Academic/Nonprofit Terms; Industry Terms: Not Available to Industry
Depositor comments: Benchling sequence link: https://benchling.com/s/RQ2damQn
How to cite: pBZCas13b was a gift from Feng Zhang (Addgene plasmid # 89898 ; http://n2t.net/addgene:89898 ; RRID:Addgene_89898)
