>Addgene plasmid #89898 | pBZCas13b | depositor partial sequence | sequence record 174201 | DR-spacer-DR for cloning new crRNAs with BsaI digestion.
GTTGGAACTGCTCTCATTTTGGAGGGTAATCACAACGAGACCATGGCGGAAGGTCTCAGTTGGAACTGCT
CTCATTTTGGAGGGTAATCACAAC
